>Addgene plasmid #143638 | TFORF2850 | addgene full sequence | sequence record 400485 | Addgene NGS Result
TTAATGTAGTCTTATGCAATACTCTTGTAGTCTTGCAACATGGTAACGATGAGTTAGCAACATGCCTTAC
AAGGAGAGAAAAAGCACCGTGCATGCCGATTGGTGGAAGTAAGGTGGTACGATCGTGCCTTATTAGGAAG
GCAACAGACGGGTCTGACATGGATTGGACGAACCACTGAATTGCCGCATTGCAGAGATATTGTATTTAAG
TGCCTAGCTCGATACATAAACGGGTCTCTCTGGTTAGACCAGATCTGAGCCTGGGAGCTCTCTGGCTAAC
TAGGGAACCCACTGCTTAAGCCTCAATAAAGCTTGCCTTGAGTGCTTCAAGTAGTGTGTGCCCGTCTGTT
GTGTGACTCTGGTAACTAGAGATCCCTCAGACCCTTTTAGTCAGTGTGGAAAATCTCTAGCAGTGGCGCC
CGAACAGGGACTTGAAAGCGAAAGGGAAACCAGAGGAGCTCTCTCGACGCAGGACTCGGCTTGCTGAAGC
GCGCACGGCAAGAGGCGAGGGGCGGCGACTGGTGAGTACGCCAAAAATTTTGACTAGCGGAGGCTAGAAG
GAGAGAGATGGGTGCGAGAGCGTCAGTATTAAGCGGGGGAGAATTAGATCGCGATGGGAAAAAATTCGGT
TAAGGCCAGGGGGAAAGAAAAAATATAAATTAAAACATATAGTATGGGCAAGCAGGGAGCTAGAACGATT
CGCAGTTAATCCTGGCCTGTTAGAAACATCAGAAGGCTGTAGACAAATACTGGGACAGCTACAACCATCC
CTTCAGACAGGATCAGAAGAACTTAGATCATTATATAATACAGTAGCAACCCTCTATTGTGTGCATCAAA
GGATAGAGATAAAAGACACCAAGGAAGCTTTAGACAAGATAGAGGAAGAGCAAAACAAAAGTAAGACCAC
CGCACAGCAAGCGGCCGCTGATCTTCAGACCTGGAGGAGGAGATATGAGGGACAATTGGAGAAGTGAATT
ATATAAATATAAAGTAGTAAAAATTGAACCATTAGGAGTAGCACCCACCAAGGCAAAGAGAAGAGTGGTG
CAGAGAGAAAAAAGAGCAGTGGGAATAGGAGCTTTGTTCCTTGGGTTCTTGGGAGCAGCAGGAAGCACTA
TGGGCGCAGCGTCAATGACGCTGACGGTACAGGCCAGACAATTATTGTCTGGTATAGTGCAGCAGCAGAA
CAATTTGCTGAGGGCTATTGAGGCGCAACAGCATCTGTTGCAACTCACAGTCTGGGGCATCAAGCAGCTC
CAGGCAAGAATCCTGGCTGTGGAAAGATACCTAAAGGATCAACAGCTCCTGGGGATTTGGGGTTGCTCTG
GAAAACTCATTTGCACCACTGCTGTGCCTTGGAATGCTAGTTGGAGTAATAAATCTCTGGAACAGATTTG
GAATCACACGACCTGGATGGAGTGGGACAGAGAAATTAACAATTACACAAGCTTAATACACTCCTTAATT
GAAGAATCGCAAAACCAGCAAGAAAAGAATGAACAAGAATTATTGGAATTAGATAAATGGGCAAGTTTGT
GGAATTGGTTTAACATAACAAATTGGCTGTGGTATATAAAATTATTCATAATGATAGTAGGAGGCTTGGT
AGGTTTAAGAATAGTTTTTGCTGTACTTTCTATAGTGAATAGAGTTAGGCAGGGATATTCACCATTATCG
TTTCAGACCCACCTCCCAACCCCGAGGGGACCCATGCATTGCATCTCAATTAGTCAGCAACCAGGTGTGG
AAAGTCCCCAGGCTCCCCAGCAGGCAGAAGTATGCAAAGCATGCGTCTCAATTAGTCAGCAACCATAGTC
CCGCCCCTAACTCCGCCCATCCCGCCCCTAACTCCGCCCAGTTCCGCCCATTCTCCGCCCCATGGCTGAC
TAATTTTTTTTATTTATGCAGAGGCCGAGGCCGCCTCGGCCTCTGAGCTATTCCAGAAGTAGTGAGGAGG
CTTTTTTGGAGGCCTAGGCTTTTGCAAAAAGCTTTCTAGAGGTACCACCGGAGCTTACCATGACCGAGTA
CAAGCCCACGGTGCGCCTCGCCACCCGCGACGACGTCCCCAGGGCCGTACGCACCCTCGCCGCCGCGTTC
GCCGACTACCCCGCCACGCGCCACACCGTCGATCCGGACCGCCACATCGAGCGGGTCACCGAGCTGCAAG
AACTCTTCCTCACGCGCGTCGGGCTCGACATCGGCAAGGTGTGGGTCGCGGACGACGGCGCCGCCGTGGC
GGTCTGGACCACGCCGGAGAGCGTCGAAGCGGGGGCGGTGTTCGCCGAGATCGGCCCGCGCATGGCCGAG
TTGAGCGGTTCCCGGCTGGCCGCGCAGCAACAGATGGAAGGCCTCCTGGCGCCGCACCGGCCCAAGGAGC
CCGCGTGGTTCCTGGCCACCGTCGGCGTCTCGCCCGACCACCAGGGCAAGGGTCTGGGCAGCGCCGTCGT
GCTCCCCGGAGTGGAGGCGGCCGAGCGCGCCGGGGTGCCCGCCTTCCTGGAGACCTCCGCGCCCCGCAAC
CTCCCCTTCTACGAGCGGCTCGGCTTCACCGTCACCGCCGACGTCGAGGTGCCCGAAGGACCGCGCACCT
GGTGCATGACCCGCAAGCCCGGTGCCAGTTAACGAATTCTAGATCTTGAGACAAATGGCAGTATTCATCC
ACAATTTTAAAAGAAAAGGGGGGATTGGGGGGTACAGTGCAGGGGAAAGAATAGTAGACATAATAGCAAC
AGACATACAAACTAAAGAATTACAAAAACAAATTACAAAAATTCAAAATTTTCGGGTTTATTACAGGGAC
AGCAGAGATCCACTTTGGCGCCGGCTCGAGGCCTGCAGGTGCAAAGATGGATAAAGTTTTAAACAGAGAG
GAATCTTTGCAGCTAATGGACCTTCTAGGTCTTGAAAGGAGTGGGAATTGGCTCCGGTGCCCGTCAGTGG
GCAGAGCGCACATCGCCCACAGTCCCCGAGAAGTTGGGGGGAGGGGTCGGCAATTGAACCGGTGCCTAGA
GAAGGTGGCGCGGGGTAAACTGGGAAAGTGATGTCGTGTACTGGCTCCGCCTTTTTCCCGAGGGTGGGGG
AGAACCGTATATAAGTGCAGTAGTCGCCGTGAACGTTCTTTTTCGCAACGGGTTTGCCGCCAGAACACAG
GTAAGTGCCGTGTGTGGTTCCCGCGGGCCTGGCCTCTTTACGGGTTATGGCCCTTGCGTGCCTTGAATTA
CTTCCACCTGGCTGCAGTACGTGATTCTTGATCCCGAGCTTCGGGTTGGAAGTGGGTGGGAGAGTTCGAG
GCCTTGCGCTTAAGGAGCCCCTTCGCCTCGTGCTTGAGTTGAGGCCTGGCCTGGGCGCTGGGGCCGCCGC
GTGCGAATCTGGTGGCACCTTCGCGCCTGTCTCGCTGCTTTCGATAAGTCTCTAGCCATTTAAAATTTTT
GATGACCTGCTGCGACGCTTTTTTTCTGGCAAGATAGTCTTGTAAATGCGGGCCAAGATCTGCACACTGG
TATTTCGGTTTTTGGGGCCGCGGGCGGCGACGGGGCCCGTGCGTCCCAGCGCACATGTTCGGCGAGGCGG
GGCCTGCGAGCGCGGCCACCGAGAATCGGACGGGGGTAGTCTCAAGCTGGCCGGCCTGCTCTGGTGCCTG
GCCTCGCGCCGCCGTGTATCGCCCCGCCCTGGGCGGCAAGGCTGGCCCGGTCGGCACCAGTTGCGTGAGC
GGAAAGATGGCCGCTTCCCGGCCCTGCTGCAGGGAGCTCAAAATGGAGGACGCGGCGCTCGGGAGAGCGG
GCGGGTGAGTCACCCACACAAAGGAAAAGGGCCTTTCCGTCCTCAGCCGTCGCTTCATGTGACTCCACGG
AGTACCGGGCGCCGTCCAGGCACCTCGATTAGTTCTCGAGCTTTTGGAGTACGTCGTCTTTAGGTTGGGG
GGAGGGGTTTTATGCGATGGAGTTTCCCCACACTGAGTGGGTGGAGACTGAAGTTAGGCCAGCTTGGCAC
TTGATGTAATTCTCCTTGGAATTTGCCCTTTTTGAGTTTGGATCTTGGTTCATTCTCAAGCCTCAGACAG
TGGTTCAAAGTTTTTTTCTTCCATTTCAGGTGTCGTGAGGCTAGCACCGCCACCATGAGCGCACGCGGTG
AGGGCGCGGGGCAGCCGTCCACTTCAGCCCAGGGACAACCTGCCGCCCCAGCGCCTCAGAAGAGAGGACG
CGGCCGCCCCAGGAAGCAGCAGCAAGAACCAACCGGTGAGCCCTCTCCTAAGAGACCCAGGGGAAGACCC
AAAGGCAGCAAAAACAAGAGTCCCTCTAAAGCAGCTCAAAAGAAAGCAGAAGCCACTGGAGAAAAACGGC
CAAGAGGCAGACCTAGGAAATGGCCACAACAAGTTGTTCAGAAGAAGCCTGCTCAGGTCAATGTTGCCTT
GCCTGGGAAGGACCACCCGGGCAATCTTATATATCTACTGTTCTCTAAAAATGCCACTTAGTAATGAACT
AGTCCGTAACTTGAAAGTATTTCGATTTCTTGGCTTTATATATCTTGTGGAAAGGACGATGACACTACGA
GATTTCAACGGTCACGCGTTAAGTCGACAATCAACCTCTGGATTACAAAATTTGTGAAAGATTGACTGGT
ATTCTTAACTATGTTGCTCCTTTTACGCTATGTGGATACGCTGCTTTAATGCCTTTGTATCATGCTATTG
CTTCCCGTATGGCTTTCATTTTCTCCTCCTTGTATAAATCCTGGTTGCTGTCTCTTTATGAGGAGTTGTG
GCCCGTTGTCAGGCAACGTGGCGTGGTGTGCACTGTGTTTGCTGACGCAACCCCCACTGGTTGGGGCATT
GCCACCACCTGTCAGCTCCTTTCCGGGACTTTCGCTTTCCCCCTCCCTATTGCCACGGCGGAACTCATCG
CCGCCTGCCTTGCCCGCTGCTGGACAGGGGCTCGGCTGTTGGGCACTGACAATTCCGTGGTGTTGTCGGG
GAAATCATCGTCCTTTCCTTGGCTGCTCGCCTGTGTTGCCACCTGGATTCTGCGCGGGACGTCCTTCTGC
TACGTCCCTTCGGCCCTCAATCCAGCGGACCTTCCTTCCCGCGGCCTGCTGCCGGCTCTGCGGCCTCTTC
CGCGTCTTCGCCTTCGCCCTCAGACGAGTCGGATCTCCCTTTGGGCCGCCTCCCCGCGTCGACTTTAAGA
CCAATGACTTACAAGGCAGCTGTAGATCTTAGCCACTTTTTAAAAGAAAAGGGGGGACTGGAAGGGCTAA
TTCACTCCCAACGAAGACAAGATCTGCTTTTTGCTTGTACTGGGTCTCTCTGGTTAGACCAGATCTGAGC
CTGGGAGCTCTCTGGCTAACTAGGGAACCCACTGCTTAAGCCTCAATAAAGCTTGCCTTGAGTGCTTCAA
GTAGTGTGTGCCCGTCTGTTGTGTGACTCTGGTAACTAGAGATCCCTCAGACCCTTTTAGTCAGTGTGGA
AAATCTCTAGCAGTACGTATAGTAGTTCATGTCATCTTATTATTCAGTATTTATAACTTGCAAAGAAATG
AATATCAGAGAGTGAGAGGAACTTGTTTATTGCAGCTTATAATGGTTACAAATAAAGCAATAGCATCACA
AATTTCACAAATAAAGCATTTTTTTCACTGCATTCTAGTTGTGGTTTGTCCAAACTCATCAATGTATCTT
ATCATGTCTGGCTCTAGCTATCCCGCCCCTAACTCCGCCCATCCCGCCCCTAACTCCGCCCAGTTCCGCC
CATTCTCCGCCCCATGGCTGACTAATTTTTTTTATTTATGCAGAGGCCGAGGCCGCCTCGGCCTCTGAGC
TATTCCAGAAGTAGTGAGGAGGCTTTTTTGGAGGCCTAGGGACGTACCCAATTCGCCCTATAGTGAGTCG
TATTACGCGCGCTCACTGGCCGTCGTTTTACAACGTCGTGACTGGGAAAACCCTGGCGTTACCCAACTTA
ATCGCCTTGCAGCACATCCCCCTTTCGCCAGCTGGCGTAATAGCGAAGAGGCCCGCACCGATCGCCCTTC
CCAACAGTTGCGCAGCCTGAATGGCGAATGGG
[124 nt withheld, positions 6053-6176]
C
[91 nt withheld, positions 6178-6268]
A
[49 nt withheld, positions 6270-6318]
CCTTTGACGTTGGAGTCCACGTTCTTT
[37 nt withheld, positions 6346-6382]
ACCCTATCTCGGTCTATTCTTTTGATTTATAAGGGATTTTGCCGATTTCGGCCTATTGGTTAAAAAATGA
GCTGATTTAACAAAAATTTAACGCGAATTTTAACAAAATATTAACGCTTACAATTTAGGTGGCACTTTTC
GGGGAAATGTGCGCGGAACCCCTATTTGTTTATTTTTCTAAATACATTCAAATATGTATCCGCTCATGAG
ACAATAACCCTGATAAATGCTTCAATAATATTGAAAAAGGAAGAGTATGAGTATTCAACATTTCCGTGTC
GCCCTTATTCCCTTTTTTGCGGCATTTTGCCTTCCTGTTTTTGCTCACCCAGAAACGCTGGTGAAAGTAA
AAGATGCTGAAGATCAGTTGGGTGCACGAGTGGGTTACATCGAACTGGATCTCAACAGCGGTAAGATCCT
TGAGAGTTTTCGCCCCGAAGAACGTTTTCCAATGATGAGCACTTTTAAAGTTCTGCTATGTGGCGCGGTA
TTATCCCGTATTGACGCCGGGCAAGAGCAACTCGGTCGCCGCATACACTATTCTCAGAATGACTTGGTTG
AGTACTCACCAGTCACAGAAAAGCATCTTACGGATGGCATGACAGTAAGAGAATTATGCAGTGCTGCCAT
AACCATGAGTGATAACACTGCGGCCAACTTACTTCTGACAACGATCGGAGGACCGAAGGAGCTAACCGCT
TTTTTGCACAACATGGGGGATCATGTAACTCGCCTTGATCGTTGGGAACCGGAGCTGAATGAAGCCATAC
CAAACGACGAGCGTGACACCACGATGCCTGTAGCAATGGCAACAACGTTGCGCAAACTATTAACTGGCGA
ACTACTTACTCTAGCTTCCCGGCAACAATTAATAGACTGGATGGAGGCGGATAAAGTTGCAGGACCACTT
CTGCGCTCGGCCCTTCCGGCTGGCTGGTTTATTGCTGATAAATCTGGAGCCGGTGAGCGTGGGTCTCGCG
GTATCATTGCAGCACTGGGGCCAGATGGTAAGCCCTCCCGTATCGTAGTTATCTACACGACGGGGAGTCA
GGCAACTATGGATGAACGAAATAGACAGATCGCTGAGATAGGTGCCTCACTGATTAAGCATTGGTAACTG
TCAGACCAAGTTTACTCATATATACTTTAGATTGATTTAAAACTTCATTTTTAATTTAAAAGGATCTAGG
TGAAGATCCTTTTTGATAATCTCATGACCAAAATCCCTTAACGTGAGTTTTCGTTCCACTGAGCGTCAGA
CCCCGTAGAAAAGATCAAAGGATCTTCTTGAGATCCTTTTTTTCTGCGCGTAATCTGCTGCTTGCAAACA
AAAAAACCACCGCTACCAGCGGTGGTTTGTTTGCCGGATCAAGAGCTACCAACTCTTTTTCCGAAGGTAA
CTGGCTTCAGCAGAGCGCAGATACCAAATACTGTTCTTCTAGTGTAGCCGTAGTTAGGCCACCACTTCAA
GAACTCTGTAGCACCGCCTACATACCTCGCTCTGCTAATCCTGTTACCAGTGGCTGCTGCCAGTGGCGAT
AAGTCGTGTCTTACCGGGTTGGACTCAAGACGATAGTTACCGGATAAGGCGCAGCGGTCGGGCTGAACGG
GGGGTTCGTGCACACAGCCCAGCTTGGAGCGAACGACCTACACCGAACTGAGATACCTACAGCGTGAGCT
ATGAGAAAGCGCCACGCTTCCCGAAGGGAGAAAGGCGGACAGGTATCCGGTAAGCGGCAGGGTCGGAACA
GGAGAGCGCACGAGGGAGCTTCCAGGGGGAAACGCCTGGTATCTTTATAGTCCTGTCGGGTTTCGCCACC
TCTGACTTGAGCGTCGATTTTTGTGATGCTCGTCAGGGGGGCGGAGCCTATGGAAAAACGCCAGCAACGC
GGCCTTTTTACGGTTCCTGGCCTTTTGCTGGCCTTTTGCTCACATGTTCTTTCCTGCGTTATCCCCTGAT
TCTGTGGATAACCGTATTACCGCCTTTGAGTGAGCTGATACCGCTCGCCGCAGCCGAACGACCGAGCGCA
GCGAGTCAGTGAGCGAGGAAGCGGAAGAGCGCCCAATACGCAAACCGCCTCTCCCCGCGCGTTGGCCGAT
TCATTAATGCAGCTGGCACGACAGGTTTCCCGACTGGAAAGCGGGCAGTGAGCGCAACGCAATTAATGTG
AGTTAGCTCACTCATTAGGCACCCCAGGCTTTACACTTTATGCTTCCGGCTCGTATGTTGTGTGGAATTG
TGAGCGGATAACAATTTCACACAGGAAACAGCTATGACCATGATTACGCCAAGCGCGCAATTAACCCTCA
CTAAAGGGAACAAAAGCTGGAGCTGCAAGC
Features (pLannotate 1.2.2; 31 found; start..end, strand, type, name):
      5..231     +  promoter       RSV promoter: Rous sarcoma virus enhancer/promoter
    232..412     +  LTR            5' LTR (truncated): truncated 5' long terminal repeat (LTR) from HIV-1
    459..584     +  misc_feature   HIV-1 Ψ: packaging signal of human immunodeficiency virus type 1
    568..931     +  CDS            HIV-1 gag (fragment): gag protein from human immunodeficiency virus 1; gag
   1077..1310    +  misc_feature   RRE: The Rev response element (RRE) of HIV-1 allows for Rev-dependent mRNA export from the nucleus to the cytoplasm.
   1687..1713    +  CDS            Rev (fragment): human immunodeficiency virus 1 (HIV-1) Rev protein; rev; enhances nuclear export of unspliced and incompletely spliced viral mRNAs
   1720..1743    +  promoter       SV40 promoter (fragment): SV40 early promoter
   1744..1815    +  promoter       SV40 promoter (fragment): SV40 enhancer and early promoter
   1839..1974    +  rep_origin     SV40 ori: SV40 origin of replication
   2020..2616    +  CDS            PuroR (fragment): puromycin N-acetyltransferase; pac from Streptomyces; confers resistance to puromycin
   2665..2782    +  misc_feature   cPPT/CTS: central polypurine tract and central termination sequence of HIV-1
   2847..2913    +  CDS            small t antigen (fragment): SV40 (simian virus 40) small t antigen
   2920..4098    +  promoter       EF-1α promoter: strong constitutive promoter for human elongation factor EF-1α
   4115..4396    +  CDS            HMGA2 (fragment): HMGA2_HUMAN - Also known as HMGIC. Experimental evidence at protein level: Swiss-Prot protein existence level 1. Functions as a transcriptional regulator. Functions in cell cycle regulation through CCNA2. Plays an important role in chromosome condensation during the meiotic G2/M transition of spermatocytes. Plays a role in postnatal myogenesis, is involved in satellite cell activation (By similarity). Positively regulates IGF2 expression through PLAG1 and in a PLAG1-independent manner (PubMed:28796236). From Homo sapiens (Human).
   4484..4537    +  promoter       U6 promoter (fragment): RNA polymerase III promoter for human U6 snRNA
   4579..5167    +  misc_feature   WPRE: woodchuck hepatitis virus posttranscriptional regulatory element
   5218..5237    +  misc_feature   cPPT/CTS (fragment): central polypurine tract and central termination sequence of HIV-1
   5239..5472    +  LTR            3' LTR (ΔU3): self-inactivating 3' long terminal repeat (LTR) from HIV-1
   5550..5671    +  polyA_signal   SV40 poly(A) signal: SV40 polyadenylation signal
   5711..5846    +  rep_origin     SV40 ori: SV40 origin of replication
   5867..5885    -  promoter       T7 promoter: promoter for bacteriophage T7 RNA polymerase
   5893..6048    +  CDS            lacZα (fragment): LacZα fragment of β-galactosidase; lacZ fragment
   6053..6481    +  rep_origin     f1 ori (sequence partly withheld): f1 bacteriophage origin of replication; arrow indicates direction of (+) strand synthesis
   6534..6638    +  promoter       AmpR promoter: bla
   6639..7499    +  CDS            AmpR: β-lactamase; bla; confers resistance to ampicillin, carbenicillin, and related antibiotics
   7670..8258    +  rep_origin     ori: high-copy-number ColE1/pMB1/pBR322/pUC origin of replication
   8441..8533    +  CDS            lacI (fragment): lac repressor; lacI; The lac repressor binds to the lac operator to inhibit transcription in E. coli. This inhibition can be relieved by adding lactose or isopropyl-β-D-thiogalactopyranoside (IPTG).
   8546..8567    +  protein_bind   CAP binding site: CAP binding activates transcription in the presence of cAMP. E. coli catabolite activator protein
   8582..8612    +  promoter       lac promoter: promoter for the E. coli lac operon
   8620..8636    +  protein_bind   lac operator: The lac repressor binds to the lac operator to inhibit transcription in E. coli. This inhibition can be relieved by adding lactose or isopropyl-β-D-thiogalactopyranoside (IPTG). lac repressor encoded by lacI
   8681..8699    +  promoter       T3 promoter: promoter for bacteriophage T3 RNA polymerase
