[The description below was written by a language model from this plasmid's Addgene catalogue record and pLannotate feature annotations shown in this document.]
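Description:
TFORF2850 is a third-generation-style, self-inactivating lentiviral expression plasmid built on the pLX_TRC317 backbone and carrying the human transcription factor HMGA2 as its open reading frame. It belongs to a barcoded transcription factor ORF collection in which each construct pairs an ORF with a unique 24-bp barcode, so that the factor delivered to a cell can be identified by sequencing in pooled overexpression screens such as directed differentiation experiments. In bacteria the plasmid is maintained by a high-copy ColE1/pUC-type origin and selected with ampicillin through the β-lactamase gene. An f1 origin and remnants of a lac/T7/T3 cloning region are also present in the backbone. The depositor warns that recombination can occur, which is typical of LTR-containing vectors.

The viral portion begins with an RSV promoter fused to a truncated HIV-1 5' LTR, which makes genomic RNA production Tat-independent. This is followed by the Ψ packaging signal with a gag fragment, the RRE for Rev-dependent nuclear export, and a cPPT/CTS element that aids nuclear import of the reverse-transcribed genome. An SV40 early promoter drives the puromycin N-acetyltransferase gene for selection of transduced mammalian cells. Downstream, the EF-1α promoter drives constitutive HMGA2 expression. The annotation matches only part of the 458-bp insert to the reference HMGA2 protein, consistent with the alternative transcript isoform cited in the depositor comments. The barcode itself is not annotated in the feature table, so its position is not stated. A WPRE after the insert enhances transcript stability and expression, and the ΔU3 3' LTR inactivates LTR promoter activity after integration. An SV40 polyadenylation signal lies outside the LTR.
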