Addgene plasmid #143638: TFORF2850
Purpose: Lentiviral vector for overexpressing transcription factor ORFs with unique 24-bp barcodes. Barcodes facilitate identification of transcription factors in pooled screens.
Depositing lab: Feng Zhang. Depositing organization: Broad Institute. Publication: A transcription factor atlas of directed differentiation. Joung J, Ma S, Tay T, Geiger-Schuller KR, Kirchgatterer PC, Verdine VK, Guo B, Arias-Garcia MA, Allen WE, Singh A, Kuksenko O, Abudayyeh OO, Gootenberg JS, Fu Z, Macrae RK, Buenrostro JD, Regev A, Zhang F. Cell. 2023 Jan 5;186(1):209-229.e26. doi: 10.1016/j.cell.2022.11.026. PubMed 36608654.
Backbone
  Vector backbone: pLX_TRC317
  Backbone manufacturer: Broad Institute Genetic Perturbation Platform
  Backbone size w/o insert (bp): 8264
  Vector type: Mammalian Expression, Lentiviral
  Selectable markers: Puromycin
Growth in bacteria
  Bacterial resistance: Ampicillin, 100 μg/mL
  Growth temperature: 37°C
  Growth strain: NEB Stable
  Copy number: High Copy
Gene/Insert
  Gene/Insert name: HMGA2
  Species: H. sapiens (human)
  Insert size (bp): 458
  Entrez Gene: HMGA2 (a.k.a. BABL, HMGI-C, HMGIC, LIPO, SRS5, STQTL9)
  Promoter: EF1a
  Cloning method: Unknown
  Sequencing primers: 5′ GGGTGGAGACTGAAGTTAGGCCAG; 3′ CACATAGCGTAAAAGGAGCAACATAG
Terms and licenses: Academic/Nonprofit Terms; Industry Terms: Not Available to Industry
Depositor comments: NM_001300918,ENST00000393577 . The transcription factor ORF portion of this plasmid was synthesized by Genewiz. Please test multiple small colonies in case of plasmid recombination. To make this collection available in a timely manner, a portion of this collection was not fully sequenced by Addgene. If an Addgene verified full plasmid sequence is not available, please contact us prior to placing an order to request the full sequence.
How to cite: TFORF2850 was a gift from Feng Zhang (Addgene plasmid # 143638 ; http://n2t.net/addgene:143638 ; RRID:Addgene_143638)
