>Addgene plasmid #143638 | TFORF2850 | depositor partial sequence | sequence record 283044 | Insert
ACCGCCACCATGAGCGCACGCGGTGAGGGCGCGGGGCAGCCGTCCACTTCAGCCCAGGGACAACCTGCCG
CCCCAGCGCCTCAGAAGAGAGGACGCGGCCGCCCCAGGAAGCAGCAGCAAGAACCAACCGGTGAGCCCTC
TCCTAAGAGACCCAGGGGAAGACCCAAAGGCAGCAAAAACAAGAGTCCCTCTAAAGCAGCTCAAAAGAAA
GCAGAAGCCACTGGAGAAAAACGGCCAAGAGGCAGACCTAGGAAATGGCCACAACAAGTTGTTCAGAAGA
AGCCTGCTCAGGTCAATGTTGCCTTGCCTGGGAAGGACCACCCGGGCAATCTTATATATCTACTGTTCTC
TAAAAATGCCACTTAGTAATGAACTAGTCCGTAACTTGAAAGTATTTCGATTTCTTGGCTTTATATATCT
TGTGGAAAGGACGATGACACTACGAGATTTCAACGGTC
