>Addgene plasmid #143638 | TFORF2850 | depositor partial sequence | sequence record 283045 | Barcode
TGACACTACGAGATTTCAACGGTC
